>Addgene plasmid #133307 | pUC-GFP-MCC | addgene full sequence | sequence record 272413 | Addgene NGS Result
GCCAGGAACCGTAAAAAGGCCGCGTTGCTGGCGTTTTTCCATAGGCTCCGCCCCCCTGACGAGCATCACA
AAAATCGACGCTCAAGTCAGAGGTGGCGAAACCCGACAGGACTATAAAGATACCAGGCGTTTCCCCCTGG
AAGCTCCCTCGTGCGCTCTCCTGTTCCGACCCTGCCGCTTACCGGATACCTGTCCGCCTTTCTCCCTTCG
GGAAGCGTGGCGCTTTCTCATAGCTCACGCTGTAGGTATCTCAGTTCGGTGTAGGTCGTTCGCTCCAAGC
TGGGCTGTGTGCACGAACCCCCCGTTCAGCCCGACCGCTGCGCCTTATCCGGTAACTATCGTCTTGAGTC
CAACCCGGTAAGACACGACTTATCGCCACTGGCAGCAGCCACTGGTAACAGGATTAGCAGAGCGAGGTAT
GTAGGCGGTGCTACAGAGTTCTTGAAGTGGTGGCCTAACTACGGCTACACTAGAAGAACAGTATTTGGTA
TCTGCGCTCTGCTGAAGCCAGTTACCTTCGGAAAAAGAGTTGGTAGCTCTTGATCCGGCAAACAAACCAC
CGCTGGTAGCGGTGGTTTTTTTGTTTGCAAGCAGCAGATTACGCGCAGAAAAAAAGGATCTCAAGAAGAT
CCTTTGATCTTTTCTACGGGGTCTGACGCTCAGTGGAACGAAAACTCACGTTAAGGGATTTTGGTCATGA
GATTATCAAAAAGGATCTTCACCTAGATCCTTTTAAATTAAAAATGAAGTTTTAAATCAATCTAAAGTAT
ATATGAGTAAACTTGGTCTGACAGTTACCAATGCTTAATCAGTGAGGCACCTATCTCAGCGATCTGTCTA
TTTCGTTCATCCATAGTTGCATTTAAATTTCCGAACTCTCCAAGGCCCTCGTCGGAAAATCTTCAAACCT
TTCGTCCGATCCATCTTGCAGGCTACCTCTCGAACGAACTATCGCAAGTCTCTTGGCCGGCCTTGCGCCT
TGGCTATTGCTTGGCAGCGCCTATCGCCAGGTATTACTCCAATCCCGAATATCCGAGATCGGGATCACCC
GAGAGAAGTTCAACCTACATCCTCAATCCCGATCTATCCGAGATCCGAGGAATATCGAAATCGGGGCGCG
CCAAGCTGTTGTGACCGCTTGCTCTAGCCAGCTATCGAGTTGTGAACCGATCCATCTAGCAATTGGTCTC
GATCTAGCGATAGGCTTCGATCTAGCTATGTAGAAACGCCGTGTGCTCGATCGCTTGATAAGGTCCACGT
AGCTGCTATAATTGCTTCAACAGAACATATTGACTATCCGGTATTACCCGGCAAAGGAGGTAGCCAACAT
GACAGCTCTGACAGAGGGAGCGAAACTGTTCGAGAAGGAGATCCCGTACATCACAGAGTTGGAAGGAGAT
GTCGAAGGGATGAAATTCATCATCAAGGGAGAAGGAACGGGTGACGCAACGACCGGAACGATCAAGGCCA
AATACATTTGTACCACGGGCGATTTGCCTGTCCCCTGGGCGACGCTTGTAAGCACGCTCTCGTATGGTGT
CCAGTGCTTCGCGAAATATCCATCGCACATTAAGGACTTTTTCAAGTCGGCCATGCCAGAAGGTTACACA
CAAGAACGAACCATCTCCTTTGAGGGGGACGGAGTGTATAAGACACGCGCGATGGTAACGTACGAGCGCG
GGTCCATCTACAACAGGGTAACTCTTACTGGGGAGAACTTTAAGAAGGACGGGCATATCTTGCGGAAAAA
CGTGGCATTTCAATGTCCGCCCTCGATTCTGTATATTCTCCCGGACACGGTGAATAATGGGATCAGAGTG
GAGTTCAACCAGGCATACGATATTGAGGGTGTGACTGAAAAGCTCGTCACCAAATGCAGCCAGATGAATC
GCCCCCTTGCGGGATCAGCAGCCGTCCATATCCCCCGGTATCACCATATTACCTACCACACAAAACTCTC
AAAAGACAGAGATGAGAGAAGGGACCATATGTGCCTGGTCGAAGTAGTGAAGGCGGTGGATCTTGATACA
TACCAGTAGGCTAGCCATTGGCGCAGAAAAAAATGCCTGATGCGACGCTGCGCGTCTTATACTCCCACAT
ATGCCAGATTCAGCAACGGATACGGCTTCCCCAACTTGCCCACTTCCATACGTGTCCTCCTTACCAGAAA
TTTATCCTTAAGGGCGCGCCTGGTGTACCGAGAACGATCCTCTCAGTGCGAGTCTCGACGATCCATATCG
TTGCTTGGCAGTCAGCCAGTCGGAATCCAGCTTGGGACCCAGGAAGTCCAATCGTCAGATATTGTACTCA
AGCCTGGTCACGGCAGCGTACCGATCTGTTTAAACCTAGATATTGATAGTCTGATCGGTCAACGTATAAT
CGAGTCCTAGCTTTTGCAAACATCTATCAAGAGACAGGATCAGCAGGAGGCTTTCGCATGATTGAACAAG
ATGGATTGCACGCAGGTTCTCCGGCGGCTTGGGTGGAGAGGCTATTCGGCTATGACTGGGCACAACAGAC
AATCGGCTGCTCTGATGCCGCCGTGTTCCGGCTGTCAGCGCAGGGGCGTCCGGTTCTTTTTGTCAAGACC
GACCTGTCCGGTGCCCTGAATGAACTGCAAGACGAGGCAGCGCGGCTATCGTGGCTGGCGACGACGGGCG
TTCCTTGCGCGGCTGTGCTCGACGTTGTCACTGAAGCGGGAAGGGACTGGCTGCTATTGGGCGAAGTGCC
GGGGCAGGATCTCCTGTCATCTCACCTTGCTCCTGCCGAGAAAGTATCCATCATGGCTGATGCAATGCGG
CGGCTGCATACGCTTGATCCGGCTACCTGCCCATTCGACCACCAAGCGAAACATCGCATCGAGCGAGCAC
GTACTCGGATGGAAGCCGGTCTTGTCGATCAGGATGATCTGGACGAAGAGCATCAGGGGCTCGCGCCAGC
CGAACTGTTCGCCAGGCTCAAGGCGTCTATGCCCGACGGCGAGGATCTCGTCGTGACCCACGGCGATGCC
TGCTTGCCGAATATCATGGTGGAAAATGGCCGCTTTTCTGGATTCATCGACTGTGGCCGTCTGGGTGTGG
CGGACCGCTATCAGGACATAGCGTTGGCTACCCGTGATATTGCTGAAGAGCTTGGCGGCGAATGGGCTGA
CCGCTTCCTTGTGCTTTACGGTATCGCCGCGCCCGATTCGCAGCGCATCGCCTTCTATCGCCTTCTTGAC
GAGTTCTTCTGACCGATTCTAGGTGCATTGGCGCAGAAAAAAATGCCTGATGCGACGCTGCGCGTCTTAT
ACTCCCACATATGCCAGATTCAGCAACGGATACGGCTTCCCCAACTTGCCCACTTCCATACGTGTCCTCC
TTACCAGAAATTTATCCTTAAGGTCGTTTAAACTCGACTCTGGCTCTATCGAATCTCCGTCGTTTCGAGC
TTACGCGAACAGCCGTGGCGCTCATTTGCTCGTCGGGCATCGAATCTCGTCAGCTATCGTCAGCTTACCT
TTTTGGCAGCGATCGCGGCTCCCGACATCTTGGACCATTAGCTCCACAGGTATCTTCTTCCCTCTAGTGG
TCATAACAGCAGCTTCAGCTACCTCTCAATTCAAAAAACCCCTCAAGACCCGTTTAGAGGCCCCAAGGGG
TTATGCTATCAATCGTTGCGTTACACACACAAAAAACCAACACACATCCATCTTCGATGGATAGCGATTT
TATTATCTAACTGCTGATCGAGTGTAGCCAGATCTTTGTCGATCCTACCATCCACTCGACACACCCGCCA
GCGGCCGCTGCCAAGCTTCCGAGCTCTGCCCTTCCCTAGAGAATCCTGCCAGGCTTGCCACACTGATATA
TCTTGACTTTATGTAAACGATATGACACTTTAACATGATAATGATTACCATTCTCTTTTAATATACAGAG
AAACTAGGAAATAGATGAATGAGTTATGTTACTTTAATATTCTCTGACAATAACCTAAATCAGTTAGATT
ATTGTCATTTAATAAATAATGACATTCTTTCATCATAAATAAAAAGACTATTGTTTATAATATTGTTCTC
AGCATTATATGATTATTTATCCTGATAACTCTCCTATGTTGTATGTTTATATGATTTTCCTTGAAACATA
TAATGCAAATTTTCGATTTATTTTCCATCATTAATCCAGATAAACAACAAACTAATAGTATGCAAGGAGA
CATTATTTGTTTCGCCATGATGCTTTAGAAAACAGAAAAATGAAGTGGCAGGGACGGGCAATATTACTTC
CCGGAATACCACTGTGGTTAATCATGCTGGGAAGCATTGTGTTTATTACGGCATTTCTGATGTTCATTAT
TGTTGGTACCTATAGCCGCCGTGTTAATGTCAGTGGTGAGGTCACAACCTGGCCAAGAGCTGTCAATATA
TATTCAGGTGTACAGGGATTTGTTGTCAGGCAGTTTGTTCATGAAGGGCAGTTGATAAAAAAAGGGGATC
CTGTTTATCTGATTGACATCAGTAAAAGTACACGCAATGGTATTGTCACTGATAATCATCGCCGGGATAT
AGAAAACCAGCTGGTTCGTGTGGACAACATTATTTCCCGTCTGGAAGAAAGTAAAAAAATAACGCTAGAT
ACCCTGGAAAAACAACGTCTGCAATACACAGATGCGTTCCGTCGCTCATCAGACATTATACAGCGTGCAG
AGGAAGGGATAAAAATAATGAAAAATAATATGGAGAATTACAGATACTATCAGTCAAAAGGACTGATTAA
TAAAGATCAATTAACTAACCAAGTTGCATTATATTATCAACAACAAAACAACCTTCTCAGTCTGAGCGGA
CAAAATGAACAAAATGCCCTGCAGATAACCACTCTGGAGAGTCAGATTCAGACTCAGGCAGCAGATTTTG
ATAATCGTATCTATCAGATGGAACTGCAACGACTCGAATTGCAGAAAGAACTGGTTAACACTGATGTGGA
AGGCGAAATCATTATCCGGGCGTTGTCTGACGGGAAAGTTGACTCCCTGAGTGTCACTGTAGGGCAAATG
GTCAATACCGGAGACAGCCTTCTGCAGGTTATTCCTGAGAACATTGAAAACTATTATCTTATTCTCTGGG
TCCCGAATGATGCTGTTCCTTATATTTCGGCTGGTGACAAAGTGAATATTCGTTATGAAGCCTTCCCCTC
AGAAAAATTTGGGCAGTTCTCTGCTACGGTTAAAACTATATCCAGGACTCCTGCGTCAACACAGGAAATG
TTGACCTATAAGGGAGCACCTCAAAATACGCCGGGTGCCTCTGTTCCCTGGTATAAAGTCATTGCGACGC
CTGAAAAGCAGATAATCAGGTATGACGAAAAATACCTCCCTCTGGAAAATGGAATGAAAGCCGAAAGTAC
ACTATTTCTGGAAAAAAGGCGTATTTACCAGTGGATGCTTTCTCCTTTCTATGACATGAAACACAGTGCA
ACAGGACCGATCAATGACTAACAGGAATTTCAGACAAATTATAAATCTGCTTGATTTGCGCTGGCAACGT
CGTGTTCCGGTTATTCATCAGACGGAGACCGCTGAATGTGGACTGGCCTGCCTAGCAATGATATGCGGTC
ATTTTGGTAAGAATATTGACCTGATATATCTTCGCCGGAAGTTTAATCTCTCTGCCCGTGGAGCAACCCT
TGCAGGAATCAATGGAATAGCGGAGCAACTGGGGATGGCCACCCGGGCTCTTTCACTGGAGTTGGATGAA
CTTCGAGTCCTCAAAACGCCGTGTATTCTCCACTGGGATTTCAGTCACTTCGTCGTTCTGGTCAGCGTAA
AGCGTAACCGTTATGTACTGCATGATCCGGCCAGGGGCATAAGATATATCAGCCGGGAGGAAATGAGCCG
ATATTTTACAGGCGTTGCACTTGAGGTCTGGCCCGGAAGTGAATTCCAGTCGGAAACCCTGCAGACCCGC
ATAAGTCTTCGTTCACTGATTAACAGTATTTACGGTATTAAAAGAACGCTGGCGAAAATTTTCTGTCTGT
CAGTTGTAATTGAAGCAATCAATCTGCTAATGCCGGTGGGGACACAGCTGGTTATGGATCATGCTATTCC
TGCGGGGGACAGAGGGCTACTGACGCTAATTTCTGCTGCTCTTATGTTTTTTATATTACTCAAAGCTGCA
ACGAGTACGCTGCGCGCATGGTCTTCACTGGTTATGAGCACGCTCATCAATGTACAGTGGCAGTCGGGGC
TGTTCGATCATCTTCTCAGACTACCGCTGGCGTTTTTTGAACGCCGAAAATTAGGTGATATCCAGTCACG
TTTTGACTCCCTTGACACATTGAGGGCCACATTTACCACCAGTGTGATCGGGTTCATAATGGACAGCATT
ATGGTTGTCGGTGTTTGTGTGATGATGCTGTTATACGGAGGATATCTCACCTGGATAGTTCTCTGCTTTA
CCACAATTTACATTTTTATTCGACTGGTGACATACGGCAATTACCGACAGATATCAGAAGAATGTCTTGT
CAGGGAGGCCCGTGCCGCCTCCTATTTTATGGAAACATTATATGGTATTGCCACGGTAAAAATCCAGGGG
ATGGTCGGAATTCGGGGGGCACACTGGCTTAATATGAAAATAGATGCGATAAATTCGGGTATTAAGCTAA
CCAGGATGGATTTGCTCTTCGGAGGAATAAATACCTTTGTTACCGCCTGTGATCAGATTGTAATTTTATG
GCTGGGAGCAGGCCTTGTGATCGATAATCAGATGACAATAGGAATGTTTGTAGCGTTTAGTTCTTTTCGT
GGGCAGTTTTCGGAAAGAGTTGCCTCTCTGACCAGTTTTCTTCTTCAGCTAAGAATAATGAGTCTGCACA
ATGAGCGCATTGCAGATATTGCATTACATGAAAAGGAGGAAAAGAAACCTGAAATTGAAATCGTTGCTGA
TATGGGGCCAATATCCCTGGAAACCAATGGTTTAAGCTATCGTTATGACAGTCAGTCAGCACCGATATTC
AGTGCTCTGAGTTTATCTGTAGCTCCGGGGGAAAGTGTGGCTATAACTGGTGCTTCCGGTGCGGGAAAAA
CCACATTAATGAAAGTACTATGTGGACTATTTGAACCTGATAGCGGGAGGGTACTGATAAATGGTATAGA
TATACGCCAAATTGGAATAAATAATTATCACCGGATGATAGCCTGTGTTATGCAGGATGACCGGCTATTT
TCAGGCTCAATTCGTGAAAATATCTGTGGTTTTGCAGAGGAAATGGATGAAGAGTGGATGGTAGAATGTG
CCAGAGCAAGTCATATTCATGATGTTATAATGAATATGCCAATGGGATATGAAACATTAATAGGTGAACT
TGGGGAAGGTCTTTCTGGCGGTCAAAAACAGCGTATATTTATTGCACGAGCCTTATACCGGAAACCAGGA
ATATTATTTATGGATGAGGCAACCAGTGCTCTTGATTCAGAGAGTGAACATTTCGTGAATGTTGCCATAA
AAAACATGAATATCACCAGGGTAATTATTGCACACAGAGAAACAACGTTGAGAACTGTTGATAGAGTTAT
TTCTATTTAAACCATAGAGGAATTACAAGCGTATGAGGAATATTTCTTCCTGTTATAATTCCTCGTTATG
CTCAGATATCTGTTGGAGGTGGAATGGAAGATAGACAATCCACCAAGAAGAAATATCATTCTGTGTGGAT
TGTCCAATAACTGTTCTTTCTTATATTAAATAATACTATTTATAAACAAACATCACTAAGATTATTTGGA
CTCCAATTACACAATCTTCCCGCAGCATAGTTCCATGCTTCTGAAGGTATCCCTTCGGGTTTTTGCTTAA
TTGTTCCCCCTAAACCGGATGGAGACATTGCAGGATTAGGTTTGTGAGTGGATGCATAGTCATATATTGC
ACCTCCAGCCACACCCCCAGCAGCTGCTCCAATTCCTCCTGCAACAAATTGCCCGGATAGTGTTCCTATA
GCCATCGCAATATCACGCCCTGAAGCACCACCAGAAACAGAATCTAATTCATTTAGAGTCAGAGTTCTCA
TATGATCTCCTTTTTATCTTATCGGATATTGAATAATAATTATCACCAACAAAGTAACATATTGCAGACA
TTAATGCAGAGAAGCAAAATGTATGCATGGATAAAAAGTCCTTTCCTCTAAAAACACAATCATATATAGC
TAATGCAATATATATTGCGGTGGCATTTATTATAAATGCAAATAACAACTCTAATTTTGTTCTTTTTCTA
TCCATTACTTTTTATCCCATTACTTTCTATCCCATTACCACACAAACACTAACGATAATGATTATCGTTA
ACATAGTCAAGAGTGAAGGGTAGGAGGCCCTCAACCCCCTATAAGGGGTCCGCTTGGAAAACGGATTTCC
CCACGTCAAGAGAATTGATTTGAACGAGTGGCTTCGCTACAAACAGCTCCCGTTTGTGTGTGAAAAACCC
CTCTCAACAGATCTCAACTCTGCACGATATCTACAGGAGATTGCTCCAAAAGGCAGTATCGTGTCTTTTA
ACTACCGATATAACCCCGTCATCGACATGATAATGCGTCTGAGAAATGAGAAGAAATTAGGTGAACTGCA
TTTCTTCTCAGCAGAATTTAATAAAAATTCTGCACTGACCCGTCTAGAAACCTCGAGGTAGATATCGCGG
TACCCCATGGTGGGTACCGCGATATCTACCTCGAGGTTTCTAGAAGTTGTCTCCTCCTGCACTGACTGAC
TGATACAATCGATTTCTGGATCCGCAGGCCTCTGCTAGCTTGACTGACTGAGATACAGCGTACCTTCAGC
TCACAGACATGATAAGATACATTGATGAGTTTGGACAAACCACAACTAGAATGCAGTGAAAAAAATGCTT
TATTTGTGAAATTTGTGATGCTATTGCTTTATTTGTAACCATTATAAGCTGCAATAAACAAGTTAACAAC
AACAATTGCATTCATTTTATGTTTCAGGTTCAGGGGGAGGTGTGGGAGGTTTTTTAAAGCAAGTAAAACC
TCTACAAATGTGGTATTGGCCCATCTCTATCGGTATCGTAGCATAACCCCTTGGGGCCTCTAAACGGGTC
TTGAGGGGTTTTTTGTGCCCCTCGGGCCGGATTGCTATCTACCGGCATTGGCGCAGAAAAAAATGCCTGA
TGCGACGCTGCGCGTCTTATACTCCCACATATGCCAGATTCAGCAACGGATACGGCTTCCCCAACTTGCC
CACTTCCATACGTGTCCTCCTTACCAGAAATTTATCCTTAAGGTCGTCAGCTATCCTGCAGGCGATCTCT
CGATTTCGATCAAGACATTCCTTTAATGGTCTTTTCTGGACACCACTAGGGGTCAGAAGTAGTTCATCAA
ACTTTCTTCCCTCCCTAATCTCATTGGTTACCTTGGGCTATCGAAACTTAATTAACCAGTCAAGTCAGCT
ACTTGGCGAGATCGACTTGTCTGGGTTTCGACTACGCTCAGAATTGCGTCAGTCAAGTTCGATCTGGTCC
TTGCTATTGCACCCGTTCTCCGATTACGAGTTTCATTTAAATCATGTGAGCAAAAGGCCAGCAAAAG
Features (pLannotate 1.2.2; 19 found; start..end, strand, type, name):
     36..624     -  rep_origin     ori: high-copy-number ColE1/pMB1/pBR322/pUC origin of replication
    796..860     -  CDS            bla(M) (fragment): β-lactamase lacking the signal sequence; bla(M); allows cytosolic expression of β-lactamase
   1244..1312    +  promoter       recA (ΔLexA) promoter: constitutively active E. coli recA promoter lacking the LexA binding site (Brent and Ptashne, 1981)
   1329..2039    +  CDS            daGFP: green fluorescent protein with peak excitation at 510 nm and peak emission at 521 nm
   2090..2149    -  CDS            yfiS: YFIS_ECOLI - Experimental evidence at protein level: Swiss-Prot protein existence level 1. From Escherichia coli (strain K12).
   2438..3232    +  CDS            NeoR/KanR: aminoglycoside phosphotransferase from Tn5; aph(3')-II (or nptII); confers resistance to neomycin, kanamycin, and G418 (Geneticin®)
   3245..3381    +  terminator     rrnG terminator: transcription terminator from the E. coli ribosomal RNA rrnG operon (Albrechtsen et al., 1991)
   3526..3597    +  misc_feature   5' β-globin insulator: insulator upstream of the human β-globin locus (Farrell et al., 2002)
   3602..3648    -  terminator     T7 terminator: transcription terminator for bacteriophage T7 RNA polymerase
   3666..3714    -  polyA_signal   poly(A) signal: synthetic polyadenylation signal
   4240..5478    +  CDS            cvaA: CVAA_ECOLX - Experimental evidence at protein level: Swiss-Prot protein existence level 1. Involved, in conjunction with CvaB, in the secretion of colicin V. From Escherichia coli.
   5474..7567    +  CDS            cvaB: CVAB_ECOLX - Protein inferred from homology: Swiss-Prot protein existence level 3. Involved, in conjunction with CvaA, in the secretion of colicin V. From Escherichia coli.
   7743..8051    -  CDS            cvaC: CEAV_ECOLX - Experimental evidence at protein level: Swiss-Prot protein existence level 1. Colicins are polypeptide toxins produced by, and active against E.coli and closely related bacteria. From Escherichia coli.
   8032..8265    -  CDS            cvi: IMMV_ECOLX - Protein predicted: Swiss-Prot protein existence level 4. This protein is able to protect a cell, which harbors the plasmid ColV encoding colicin V, against colicin V. From Escherichia coli.
   8833..8954    -  polyA_signal   SV40 poly(A) signal: SV40 polyadenylation signal
   8977..9046    -  CDS            large T antigen (fragment): large T antigen from SV40 (simian virus 40)
   9069..9115    +  terminator     T7 terminator: transcription terminator for bacteriophage T7 RNA polymerase
   9145..9281    +  terminator     rrnG terminator: transcription terminator from the E. coli ribosomal RNA rrnG operon (Albrechtsen et al., 1991)
   9326..9397    +  misc_feature   3' β-globin insulator: insulator downstream of the human β-globin locus (Farrell et al., 2002)
