[The description below was written by a language model from this plasmid's Addgene catalogue record and pLannotate feature annotations shown in this document.]
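Description:
pUC-GFP-MCC is a high-copy bacterial expression and synthetic-biology plasmid for E. coli. It is built on the Oxford Genetics pSF OXB20-daGFP backbone, whose original SC101 origin was replaced with a pUC-type ColE1/pMB1 origin. It is selected with kanamycin through a Tn5-derived aminoglycoside phosphotransferase (NeoR/KanR) gene. The catalogue lists a total size of about 9.5 kb, and the sequenced record is slightly longer at about 9.6 kb. The annotation also picks up backbone elements with no expected role in bacteria, including poly(A) signals, β-globin insulator segments and short fragments of β-lactamase and SV40 large T antigen. Several rrnG and T7 terminators flank and insulate the expression units.

The plasmid carries two functional modules. The first is a daGFP reporter driven by a strong constitutive promoter, annotated as a recA promoter lacking the LexA operator. At high copy number this expression imposes a deliberate metabolic "burden" on the host, which favours the outgrowth of plasmid-free segregants. The second is the microcin-V (colicin V) cassette from E. coli, cloned between SacI and XbaI sites. It contains cvaA and cvaB, which encode the export machinery, and on the opposite strand cvaC, the secreted toxin, together with cvi, the immunity protein. Plasmid-bearing cells secrete the bacteriocin and are protected by Cvi. Cells that lose the plasmid also lose immunity and are killed by toxin released from their neighbours, a population-level form of post-segregational killing. The depositor notes an N112D substitution in the insert that is reported not to affect plasmid function. The construct is intended for testing and implementing plasmid stabilisation of costly synthetic gene circuits.
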