Addgene plasmid #133307: pUC-GFP-MCC
Purpose: "Burdensome" GFP expressing plasmid carrying microcin-V bacteriocin for plasmid stabilisation
Depositing lab: Chris Barnes. Depositing organization: University College London. Publication: Two New Plasmid Post-segregational Killing Mechanisms for the Implementation of Synthetic Gene Networks in Escherichia coli. Fedorec AJH, Ozdemir T, Doshi A, Ho YK, Rosa L, Rutter J, Velazquez O, Pinheiro VB, Danino T, Barnes CP. iScience. 2019 Apr 26;14:323-334. doi: 10.1016/j.isci.2019.03.019. Epub 2019 Mar 22. PubMed 30954530.
Backbone
  Vector backbone: pSF_UC_OXB20-daGFP
  Backbone manufacturer: Oxford Genetics
  Backbone size w/o insert (bp): 4700
  Total vector size (bp): 9521
  Modifications to backbone: original SC101 ori replaced with pUC ori
  Vector type: Bacterial Expression, Synthetic Biology
Growth in bacteria
  Bacterial resistance: Kanamycin, 50 μg/mL
  Growth temperature: 37°C
  Growth strain: DH5alpha
  Copy number: High Copy
Gene/Insert
  Gene/Insert name: microcin-V bacteriocin cassette (alt name: mccV)
  Species: E. coli
  Mutation: N112D (please see depositors comments)
  Entrez Gene: cvaC (a.k.a. CR540_RS26765, CR540_28145)
  Cloning method: Restriction Enzyme; 5′ cloning site SacI (unknown if destroyed); 3′ cloning site XbaI (unknown if destroyed)
  Sequencing primers: 5′ ACTGCTGATCGAGTGTAGCCA; 3′ CTGTGAGCTGAAGGTACGCTG
Terms and licenses: Academic/Nonprofit Terms; Industry Terms: Not Available to Industry
Depositor comments: Original mccV cassette from: Gilson, L., Mahanty, H.K. and Kolter, R., 1987. Four plasmid genes are required for colicin V synthesis, export, and immunity. Journal of bacteriology, 169(6), pp.2466-2470. PMID: 3034857 Depositor confirms N112D mutation in the first insert does not affect function of the plasmid.
How to cite: pUC-GFP-MCC was a gift from Chris Barnes (Addgene plasmid # 133307 ; http://n2t.net/addgene:133307 ; RRID:Addgene_133307)
